Addgene plasmid #85892: AB.pCCL.sin.cPPT.GFP.miR-218-1-3p.sensor.PGK.dNGFR.WPRE
Purpose: Sensor Plasmid
Depositing lab: Brian Brown. Depositing organization: Icahn School of Medicine at Mount Sinai. Publication: High-throughput assessment of microRNA activity and function using microRNA sensor and decoy libraries. Mullokandov G, Baccarini A, Ruzo A, Jayaprakash AD, Tung N, Israelow B, Evans MJ, Sachidanandam R, Brown BD. Nat Methods. 2012 Jul 1;9(8):840-6. doi: 10.1038/nmeth.2078. PubMed 22751203.
Backbone
  Vector backbone: AB.pCCL.sin.cPPT.GFP.PGK.dNGFR.WPRE
  Backbone size w/o insert (bp): 9309
  Total vector size (bp): 9480
  Selectable markers: eGFP , NGFR
Growth in bacteria
  Bacterial resistance: Ampicillin, 100 μg/mL
  Growth temperature: 37°C
  Growth strain: NEB Stable
  Copy number: High Copy
Gene/Insert
  Gene/Insert name: miR-218-1-3p Sensor
  Species: H. sapiens (human)
  Insert size (bp): 171
  Entrez Gene: MIR218-1 (a.k.a. MIRN218-1, mir-218-1)
  Promoter: PGK
  Cloning method: Restriction Enzyme; 5′ cloning site NheI (not destroyed); 3′ cloning site AgeI (not destroyed)
  Sequencing primers: 5′ AACAGACATACAAACTAAAG
Terms and licenses: Academic/Nonprofit Terms; Industry Terms: Not Available to Industry
How to cite: AB.pCCL.sin.cPPT.GFP.miR-218-1-3p.sensor.PGK.dNGFR.WPRE was a gift from Brian Brown (Addgene plasmid # 85892 ; http://n2t.net/addgene:85892 ; RRID:Addgene_85892)
