[The description below was written by a language model from this plasmid's Addgene catalogue record and pLannotate feature annotations shown in this document.]
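Description:
AB.pCCL.sin.cPPT.GFP.miR-218-1-3p.sensor.PGK.dNGFR.WPRE is a third-generation, self-inactivating HIV-1-based lentiviral transfer plasmid that reports the activity of human miR-218-1-3p in transduced cells. It is propagated in E. coli through a high-copy ColE1/pUC-type origin with ampicillin resistance; an f1 origin and an SV40 origin are also annotated in the backbone. Genomic RNA is produced in packaging cells from a chimeric CMV enhancer/promoter fused to a truncated 5' LTR. The vector also carries the Ψ packaging signal with a gag fragment, the RRE, the cPPT/CTS, a WPRE and a ΔU3 3' LTR, so the integrated provirus lacks LTR promoter activity.

The payload is a bidirectional two-reporter cassette. The human PGK promoter sits back-to-back with a minimal CMV promoter. In one direction it drives a truncated NGFR (dNGFR, annotated as an NGFR fragment), followed by the WPRE. In the opposite direction the minimal CMV element leads into EGFP, which ends at an antisense-oriented SV40 poly(A) signal. The catalogue lists PGK as the promoter. The 171 bp sensor insert, cloned between NheI and AgeI sites, is not annotated in the feature table. The unannotated gap between the EGFP coding sequence and its poly(A) signal is consistent with a position in the GFP 3' UTR, though the record does not state this explicitly. In this kind of design, the cognate microRNA suppresses the GFP transcript, while dNGFR acts as an unregulated surface marker for normalising transduction and expression. The GFP-to-NGFR ratio therefore reads out miRNA activity.

The sequenced record (9,464 nt) is slightly shorter than the stated total size of 9,480 bp. The associated publication indicates the plasmid belongs to a microRNA sensor and decoy library collection used for high-throughput assessment of miRNA activity.
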