Features (pLannotate 1.2.2; 34 found; start..end, strand, type, name):
      1..720     +  CDS            EGFP: the original enhanced GFP (Yang et al., 1996) mammalian codon-optimized
    950..969     +  misc_feature   MCS (fragment): pBluescript multiple cloning site
    997..1131    -  polyA_signal   SV40 poly(A) signal: SV40 polyadenylation signal
   1154..1238    -  CDS            large T antigen (fragment): large T antigen from SV40 (simian virus 40)
   1268..1385    -  misc_feature   cPPT/CTS: central polypurine tract and central termination sequence of HIV-1
   1404..1504    -  CDS            Rev (fragment): human immunodeficiency virus 1 (HIV-1) Rev protein; rev; enhances nuclear export of unspliced and incompletely spliced viral mRNAs
   1881..2114    -  misc_feature   RRE: The Rev response element (RRE) of HIV-1 allows for Rev-dependent mRNA export from the nucleus to the cytoplasm.
   2260..2623    -  CDS            HIV-1 gag (fragment): gag protein from human immunodeficiency virus 1; gag
   2607..2732    -  misc_feature   HIV-1 Ψ: packaging signal of human immunodeficiency virus type 1
   2779..2959    -  LTR            5' LTR (truncated): truncated 5' long terminal repeat (LTR) from HIV-1
   2974..3177    -  promoter       CMV promoter: human cytomegalovirus (CMV) immediate early promoter
   3178..3557    -  enhancer       CMV enhancer: human cytomegalovirus immediate early enhancer
   3658..3676    -  promoter       T3 promoter: promoter for bacteriophage T3 RNA polymerase
   3721..3737    -  protein_bind   lac operator: The lac repressor binds to the lac operator to inhibit transcription in E. coli. This inhibition can be relieved by adding lactose or isopropyl-β-D-thiogalactopyranoside (IPTG). lac repressor encoded by lacI
   3745..3775    -  promoter       lac promoter: promoter for the E. coli lac operon
   3790..3811    -  protein_bind   CAP binding site: CAP binding activates transcription in the presence of cAMP. E. coli catabolite activator protein
   3824..3916    -  CDS            lacI (fragment): lac repressor; lacI; The lac repressor binds to the lac operator to inhibit transcription in E. coli. This inhibition can be relieved by adding lactose or isopropyl-β-D-thiogalactopyranoside (IPTG).
   4099..4687    -  rep_origin     ori: high-copy-number ColE1/pMB1/pBR322/pUC origin of replication
   4858..5718    -  CDS            AmpR: β-lactamase; bla; confers resistance to ampicillin, carbenicillin, and related antibiotics
   5719..5823    -  promoter       AmpR promoter: bla
   5876..6304    -  rep_origin     f1 ori (sequence partly withheld): f1 bacteriophage origin of replication; arrow indicates direction of (+) strand synthesis
   6309..6464    -  CDS            lacZα (fragment): LacZα fragment of β-galactosidase; lacZ fragment
   6472..6490    +  promoter       T7 promoter: promoter for bacteriophage T7 RNA polymerase
   6511..6646    -  rep_origin     SV40 ori: SV40 origin of replication
   6686..6807    -  polyA_signal   SV40 poly(A) signal: SV40 polyadenylation signal
   6879..7112    -  LTR            3' LTR (ΔU3): self-inactivating 3' long terminal repeat (LTR) from HIV-1
   7114..7182    -  CDS            nef (fragment): NEF_HV1Z2 - Experimental evidence at protein level: Swiss-Prot protein existence level 1. Extracellular Nef protein targets CD4(+) T-lymphocytes for apoptosis by interacting with CXCR4 surface receptors. From Human immunodeficiency virus type 1 group M subtype D (isolate Z2/CDC-Z34) (HIV-1).
   7199..7787    -  misc_feature   WPRE: woodchuck hepatitis virus posttranscriptional regulatory element
   7801..7819    -  misc_feature   MCS (fragment): pUC18/19 multiple cloning site
   7822..8649    -  CDS            NGFR (fragment): TNR16_HUMAN - Also known as TNFRSF16. Experimental evidence at protein level: Swiss-Prot protein existence level 1. Low affinity receptor which can bind to NGF, BDNF, NTF3, and NTF4. Forms a heterodimeric receptor with SORCS2 that binds the precursor forms of NGF, BDNF and NTF3 with high affinity, and has much lower affinity for mature NGF and BDNF (PubMed:24908487). Plays an important role in differentiation and survival of specific neuronal populations during development (By similarity). Can mediate cell survival as well as cell death of neural cells. Plays a role in the inactivation of RHOA
   8764..8788    -  misc_feature   MCS (fragment): pBluescript multiple cloning site
   8791..9301    -  promoter       hPGK promoter: human phosphoglycerate kinase 1 promoter
   9304..9327    +  misc_feature   MCS (fragment): pBluescript multiple cloning site
   9329..9367    +  promoter       minimal CMV promoter: human cytomegalovirus (CMV) immediate early promoter
>Addgene plasmid #85892 | AB.pCCL.sin.cPPT.GFP.miR-218-1-3p.sensor.PGK.dNGFR.WPRE | addgene full sequence | sequence record 169962 | Addgene NGS Result
ATGGTGAGCAAGGGCGAGGAGCTGTTCACCGGGGTGGTGCCCATCCTGGTCGAGCTGGACGGCGACGTAA
ACGGCCACAAGTTCAGCGTGTCCGGCGAGGGCGAGGGCGATGCCACCTACGGCAAGCTGACCCTGAAGTT
CATCTGCACCACCGGCAAGCTGCCCGTGCCCTGGCCCACCCTCGTGACCACCCTGACCTACGGCGTGCAG
TGCTTCAGCCGCTACCCCGACCACATGAAGCAGCACGACTTCTTCAAGTCCGCCATGCCCGAAGGCTACG
TCCAGGAGCGCACCATCTTCTTCAAGGACGACGGCAACTACAAGACCCGCGCCGAGGTGAAGTTCGAGGG
CGACACCCTGGTGAACCGCATCGAGCTGAAGGGCATCGACTTCAAGGAGGACGGCAACATCCTGGGGCAC
AAGCTGGAGTACAACTACAACAGCCACAACGTCTATATCATGGCCGACAAGCAGAAGAACGGCATCAAGG
TGAACTTCAAGATCCGCCACAACATCGAGGACGGCAGCGTGCAGCTCGCCGACCACTACCAGCAGAACAC
CCCCATCGGCGACGGCCCCGTGCTGCTGCCCGACAACCACTACCTGAGCACCCAGTCCGCCCTGAGCAAA
GACCCCAACGAGAAGCGCGATCACATGGTCCTGCTGGAGTTCGTGACCGCCGCCGGGATCACTCTCGGCA
TGGACGAGCTGTACAAGTAAAGCGGCCGCGTCGAGAGATGGGGGAGGCTAACTGAGCTAGCCGACCTTAA
CTGGGGAGTACTGGTCGACGTAGCCCATGGTGCTTGACGGAACCATCCATGGTGCTTGACGGAACCATCC
ATGGTGCTTGACGGAACCATCCATGGTGCTTGACGGAACCATCCATGGTGCTTGACGGAACCATCCATGG
TGCTTGACGGAACCATACCGGTACTAGCTTAGTCATGCACCGGGCTGCAGGAATTCGATGACAGGCGCAG
CTTCCGAGGGATTTGAGATCCAGACATGATAAGATACATTGATGAGTTTGGACAAACCAAAACTAGAATG
CAGTGAAAAAAATGCCTTATTTGTGAAATTTGTGATGCTATTGCCTTATTTGTAACCATTATAAGCTGCA
ATAAACAAGTTAACAACAACAATTGCATTCATTTTATGTTTCAGGTTCAGGGGGAGGTGTGGGAGGTTTT
TTAAAGCAAGTAAAACCTCTACAAATGTGGTATGGCTGATTATGATCAGATCTCTCGAGGCTAGTCTCGT
GATCGATAAAATTTTGAATTTTTGTAATTTGTTTTTGTAATTCTTTAGTTTGTATGTCTGTTGCTATTAT
GTCTACTATTCTTTCCCCTGCACTGTACCCCCCAATCCCCCCTTTTCTTTTAAAAGTTAACCGATACCGT
CGAGATCCGTTCACTAATCGAATGGATCTGTCTCTGTCTCTCTCTCCACCTTCTTCTTCTATTCCTTCGG
GCCTGTCGGGTCCCCTCGGGGTTGGGAGGTGGGTCTGAAACGATAATGGTGAATATCCCTGCCTAACTCT
ATTCACTATAGAAAGTACAGCAAAAACTATTCTTAAACCTACCAAGCCTCCTACTATCATTATGAATAAT
TTTATATACCACAGCCAATTTGTTATGTTAAACCAATTCCACAAACTTGCCCATTTATCTAATTCCAATA
ATTCTTGTTCATTCTTTTCTTGCTGGTTTTGCGATTCTTCAATTAAGGAGTGTATTAAGCTTGTGTAATT
GTTAATTTCTCTGTCCCACTCCATCCAGGTCGTGTGATTCCAAATCTGTTCCAGAGATTTATTACTCCAA
CTAGCATTCCAAGGCACAGCAGTGGTGCAAATGAGTTTTCCAGAGCAACCCCAAATCCCCAGGAGCTGTT
GATCCTTTAGGTATCTTTCCACAGCCAGGATTCTTGCCTGGAGCTGCTTGATGCCCCAGACTGTGAGTTG
CAACAGATGCTGTTGCGCCTCAATAGCCCTCAGCAAATTGTTCTGCTGCTGCACTATACCAGACAATAAT
TGTCTGGCCTGTACCGTCAGCGTCATTGACGCTGCGCCCATAGTGCTTCCTGCTGCTCCCAAGAACCCAA
GGAACAAAGCTCCTATTCCCACTGCTCTTTTTTCTCTCTGCACCACTCTTCTCTTTGCCTTGGTGGGTGC
TACTCCTAATGGTTCAATTTTTACTACTTTATATTTATATAATTCACTTCTCCAATTGTCCCTCATATCT
CCTCCTCCAGGTCTGAAGATCAGCGGCCGCTTGCTGTGCGGTGGTCTTACTTTTGTTTTGCTCTTCCTCT
ATCTTGTCTAAAGCTTCCTTGGTGTCTTTTATCTCTATCCTTTGATGCACACAATAGAGGGTTGCTACTG
TATTATATAATGATCTAAGTTCTTCTGATCCTGTCTGAAGGGATGGTTGTAGCTGTCCCAGTATTTGTCT
ACAGCCTTCTGATGTTTCTAACAGGCCAGGATTAACTGCGAATCGTTCTAGCTCCCTGCTTGCCCATACT
ATATGTTTTAATTTATATTTTTTCTTTCCCCCTGGCCTTAACCGAATTTTTTCCCATCGCGATCTAATTC
TCCCCCGCTTAATACTGACGCTCTCGCACCCATCTCTCTCCTTCTAGCCTCCGCTAGTCAAAATTTTTGG
CGTACTCACCAGTCGCCGCCCCTCGCCTCTTGCCGTGCGCGCTTCAGCAAGCCGAGTCCTGCGTCGAGAG
AGCTCCTCTGGTTTCCCTTTCGCTTTCAAGTCCCTGTTCGGGCGCCACTGCTAGAGATTTTCCACACTGA
CTAAAAGGGTCTGAGGGATCTCTAGTTACCAGAGTCACACAACAGACGGGCACACACTACTTGAAGCACT
CAAGGCAAGCTTTATTGAGGCTTAAGCAGTGGGTTCCCTAGTTAGCCAGAGAGCTCCCAGGCTCAGATCT
GGTCTAACCAGAGAGACCCCGGTTCACTAAACGAGCTCTGCTTATATAGACCTCCCACCGTACACGCCTA
CCGCCCATTTGCGTCAATGGGGCGGAGTTGTTACGACATTTTGGAAAGTCCCGTTGATTTTGGTGCCAAA
ACAAACTCCCATTGACGTCAATGGGGTGGAGACTTGGAAATCCCCGTGAGTCAAACCGCTATCCACGCCC
ATTGATGTACTGCCAAAACCGCATCACCATGGTAATAGCGATGACTAATACGTAGATGTACTGCCAAGTA
GGAAAGTCCCATAAGGTCATGTACTGGGCATAATGCCAGGCGGGCCATTTACCGTCATTGACGTCAATAG
GGGGCGTACTTGGCATATGATACACTTGATGTACTGCCAAGTGGGCAGTTTACCGTAAATACTCCACCCA
TTGACGTCAATGGAAAGTCCCTATTGGCGTTACTATGGGAACATACGTCATTATTGACGTCAATGGGCGG
GGGTCGTTGGGCGGTCAGCCAGGCGGGCCATTTACCGTAAGTTATGTAACGCGGAACTCCATATATGGGC
TATGAACTAATGACCCCGTAATTGATTACTATTAATAACTAGTCAATAATCAATGTCAACATGGCGGTAA
TGTTGGACATGAGCCAATATAAATGTACATATTATGATATGGATACAACGTATGCAATGGCCAAGCTTGC
AGCTCCAGCTTTTGTTCCCTTTAGTGAGGGTTAATTGCGCGCTTGGCGTAATCATGGTCATAGCTGTTTC
CTGTGTGAAATTGTTATCCGCTCACAATTCCACACAACATACGAGCCGGAAGCATAAAGTGTAAAGCCTG
GGGTGCCTAATGAGTGAGCTAACTCACATTAATTGCGTTGCGCTCACTGCCCGCTTTCCAGTCGGGAAAC
CTGTCGTGCCAGCTGCATTAATGAATCGGCCAACGCGCGGGGAGAGGCGGTTTGCGTATTGGGCGCTCTT
CCGCTTCCTCGCTCACTGACTCGCTGCGCTCGGTCGTTCGGCTGCGGCGAGCGGTATCAGCTCACTCAAA
GGCGGTAATACGGTTATCCACAGAATCAGGGGATAACGCAGGAAAGAACATGTGAGCAAAAGGCCAGCAA
AAGGCCAGGAACCGTAAAAAGGCCGCGTTGCTGGCGTTTTTCCATAGGCTCCGCCCCCCTGACGAGCATC
ACAAAAATCGACGCTCAAGTCAGAGGTGGCGAAACCCGACAGGACTATAAAGATACCAGGCGTTTCCCCC
TGGAAGCTCCCTCGTGCGCTCTCCTGTTCCGACCCTGCCGCTTACCGGATACCTGTCCGCCTTTCTCCCT
TCGGGAAGCGTGGCGCTTTCTCATAGCTCACGCTGTAGGTATCTCAGTTCGGTGTAGGTCGTTCGCTCCA
AGCTGGGCTGTGTGCACGAACCCCCCGTTCAGCCCGACCGCTGCGCCTTATCCGGTAACTATCGTCTTGA
GTCCAACCCGGTAAGACACGACTTATCGCCACTGGCAGCAGCCACTGGTAACAGGATTAGCAGAGCGAGG
TATGTAGGCGGTGCTACAGAGTTCTTGAAGTGGTGGCCTAACTACGGCTACACTAGAAGAACAGTATTTG
GTATCTGCGCTCTGCTGAAGCCAGTTACCTTCGGAAAAAGAGTTGGTAGCTCTTGATCCGGCAAACAAAC
CACCGCTGGTAGCGGTGGTTTTTTTGTTTGCAAGCAGCAGATTACGCGCAGAAAAAAAGGATCTCAAGAA
GATCCTTTGATCTTTTCTACGGGGTCTGACGCTCAGTGGAACGAAAACTCACGTTAAGGGATTTTGGTCA
TGAGATTATCAAAAAGGATCTTCACCTAGATCCTTTTAAATTAAAAATGAAGTTTTAAATCAATCTAAAG
TATATATGAGTAAACTTGGTCTGACAGTTACCAATGCTTAATCAGTGAGGCACCTATCTCAGCGATCTGT
CTATTTCGTTCATCCATAGTTGCCTGACTCCCCGTCGTGTAGATAACTACGATACGGGAGGGCTTACCAT
CTGGCCCCAGTGCTGCAATGATACCGCGAGACCCACGCTCACCGGCTCCAGATTTATCAGCAATAAACCA
GCCAGCCGGAAGGGCCGAGCGCAGAAGTGGTCCTGCAACTTTATCCGCCTCCATCCAGTCTATTAATTGT
TGCCGGGAAGCTAGAGTAAGTAGTTCGCCAGTTAATAGTTTGCGCAACGTTGTTGCCATTGCTACAGGCA
TCGTGGTGTCACGCTCGTCGTTTGGTATGGCTTCATTCAGCTCCGGTTCCCAACGATCAAGGCGAGTTAC
ATGATCCCCCATGTTGTGCAAAAAAGCGGTTAGCTCCTTCGGTCCTCCGATCGTTGTCAGAAGTAAGTTG
GCCGCAGTGTTATCACTCATGGTTATGGCAGCACTGCATAATTCTCTTACTGTCATGCCATCCGTAAGAT
GCTTTTCTGTGACTGGTGAGTACTCAACCAAGTCATTCTGAGAATAGTGTATGCGGCGACCGAGTTGCTC
TTGCCCGGCGTCAATACGGGATAATACCGCGCCACATAGCAGAACTTTAAAAGTGCTCATCATTGGAAAA
CGTTCTTCGGGGCGAAAACTCTCAAGGATCTTACCGCTGTTGAGATCCAGTTCGATGTAACCCACTCGTG
CACCCAACTGATCTTCAGCATCTTTTACTTTCACCAGCGTTTCTGGGTGAGCAAAAACAGGAAGGCAAAA
TGCCGCAAAAAAGGGAATAAGGGCGACACGGAAATGTTGAATACTCATACTCTTCCTTTTTCAATATTAT
TGAAGCATTTATCAGGGTTATTGTCTCATGAGCGGATACATATTTGAATGTATTTAGAAAAATAAACAAA
TAGGGGTTCCGCGCACATTTCCCCGAAAAGTGCCACCTAAATTGTAAGCGTTAATATTTTGTTAAAATTC
GCGTTAAATTTTTGTTAAATCAGCTCATTTTTTAACCAATAGGCCGAAATCGGCAAAATCCCTTATAAAT
CAAAAGAATAGACCGAGATAGGGT
[37 nt withheld, positions 5975-6011]
AAAGAACGTGGACTCCAACGTCAAAGG
[49 nt withheld, positions 6039-6087]
T
[91 nt withheld, positions 6089-6179]
G
[124 nt withheld, positions 6181-6304]
CCCATTCGCCATTCAGGCTGCGCAACTGTTGGGAAGGGCGATCGGTGCGGGCCTCTTCGCTATTACGCCA
GCTGGCGAAAGGGGGATGTGCTGCAAGGCGATTAAGTTGGGTAACGCCAGGGTTTTCCCAGTCACGACGT
TGTAAAACGACGGCCAGTGAGCGCGCGTAATACGACTCACTATAGGGCGAATTGGGTACGTCCCTAGGCC
TCCAAAAAAGCCTCCTCACTACTTCTGGAATAGCTCAGAGGCCGAGGCGGCCTCGGCCTCTGCATAAATA
AAAAAAATTAGTCAGCCATGGGGCGGAGAATGGGCGGAACTGGGCGGAGTTAGGGGCGGGATGGGCGGAG
TTAGGGGCGGGATAGCTAGAGCCAGACATGATAAGATACATTGATGAGTTTGGACAAACCACAACTAGAA
TGCAGTGAAAAAAATGCTTTATTTGTGAAATTTGTGATGCTATTGCTTTATTTGTAACCATTATAAGCTG
CAATAAACAAGTTCCTCTCACTCTCTGATATTCATTTCTTTGCAAGTTATAAATACTGAATAATAAGATG
ACATGAACTACTACTGCTAGAGATTTTCCACACTGACTAAAAGGGTCTGAGGGATCTCTAGTTACCAGAG
TCACACAACAGACGGGCACACACTACTTGAAGCACTCAAGGCAAGCTTTATTGAGGCTTAAGCAGTGGGT
TCCCTAGTTAGCCAGAGAGCTCCCAGGCTCAGATCTGGTCTAACCAGAGAGACCCAGTACAAGCAAAAAG
CAGATCTTGTCTTCGTTGGGAGTGAATTAGCCCTTCCAGTCCCCCCTTTTCTTTTAAAAAGTGGCTAAGA
TCTACAGCTGCCTTGTAAGTCATTGGTCTTAAAGGTACCGAGCTCGAATTCCAGGCGGGGAGGCGGCCCA
AAGGGAGATCCGACTCGTCTGAGGGCGAAGGCGAAGACGCGGAAGAGGCCGCAGAGCCGGCAGCAGGCCG
CGGGAAGGAAGGTCCGCTGGATTGAGGGCCGAAGGGACGTAGCAGAAGGACGTCCCGCGCAGAATCCAGG
TGGCAACACAGGCGAGCAGCCATGGAAAGGACGTCAGCTTCCCCGACAACACCACGGAATTGTCAGTGCC
CAACAGCCGAGCCCCTGTCCAGCAGCGGGCAAGGCAGGCGGCGATGAGTTCCGCCGTGGCAATAGGGAGG
GGGAAAGCGAAAGTCCCGGAAAGGAGCTGACAGGTGGTGGCAATGCCCCAACCAGTGGGGGTTGCGTCAG
CAAACACAGTGCACACCACGCCACGTTGCCTGACAACGGGCCACAACTCCTCATAAAGAGACAGCAACCA
GGATTTATACAAGGAGGAGAAAATGAAAGCCATACGGGAAGCAATAGCATGATACAAAGGCATTAAAGCA
GCGTATCCACATAGCGTAAAAGGAGCAACATAGTTAAGAATACCAGTCAATCTTTCACAAATTTTGTAAT
CCAGAGGTTGATTGTCGACTCTAGACTCGACTCTAGAGGATCCCCCTGTTCCACCTCTTGAAGGCTATGT
AGGCCACAAGGCCCACAACCACAGCAGCCAGGATGGAGCAATAGACAGGGATGAGGTTGTCGGTGGTGCC
TCGGGTCACCACGGGCTGGGAGCTGCCCATCACTGTGGTCACCACACCTGCCACCGTGCTGGCTATGAGG
TCTTGTTCTGGAGGTGCCTCAGGCTCCTGGGTGCTGGGGGCTGTGCTGTCCGAGCCCTCTGGGGGTGTGG
ACCGTGTAATCCAACGGCCAGGGATCTCCTCGCACTCGGCGTCGGCCCAGCGTGTGCACTCGCGGAGCTG
GCGCTCGGTGTCCTCGCACACGGTGCAGGGCAGGCACGGGTCCACGTGGTTGGCCTCGTCGGAATACGTG
CCGTCGGGGCACTCCTCGCACACGGTGTTCTGCTTGTCCTGGCAGGAGAACACGAGGCCCGAGCCCGCCT
CGCACACGCGGCACGCCTCGCAGCGCCCAGTCGTCTCATCCTGGTAGTAGCCGTAGGCGCAGCGGCACAC
GGCGTCGTCGGCCTCCACGCACGGCGCCGACATGCTCTGGAGCCCCACGCACTCGGTGCACGGCTTGCAC
GGCTCGGTCGCGCTCACCACGTCGGAGAACGTCACGCTGTCCAGGCAGGGCTCACACACGGTCTGGTTGG
CTCCACAAGGCTGGGCCACACCCTCGCCCAGGTTGCAGGCTTTGCAGCACTCACCGCTGTGTGTGTACAG
GCCTGTGGGGCATGCCTCCTTGGCACCTCCAAGGGACACCCCCAGAAGCAGCAACAGCAGCAGGCGCGGC
CCGTCCATGGCGCGGCCGGTGGCACCTGCCCCCATCGCCCGCCTCCCGCGGCAGCGCTCGACTTCCAGCT
CGGTCCGCTTTGCGGACTGATGGGGCTGCGCTGCGCTGCGCTCCAGCGCCCCCCCTGCCCGCCGGAGCTG
GCCGCGGCCCGAATTCCTGCAGCCCGGGGGATCCCCCTGGGGAGAGAGGTCGGTGATTCGGTCAACGAGG
GAGCCGACTGCCGACGTGCGCTCCGGAGGCTTGCAGAATGCGGAACACCGCGCGGGCAGGAACAGGGCCC
ACACTACCGCCCCACACCCCGCCTCCCGCACCGCCCCTTCCCGGCCGCTGCTCTCGGCGCGCCCTGCTGA
GCAGCCGCTATTGGCCACAGCCCATCGCGGTCGGCGCGCTGCCATTGCTCCCTGGCGCTGTCCGTCTGCG
AGGGTACTAGTGAGACGTGCGGCTTCCGTTTGTCACGTCCGGCACGCCGCGAACCGCAAGGAACCTTCCC
GACTTAGGGGCGGAGCAGGAAGCGTCGCCGGGGGGCCCACAAGGGTAGCGGCGAAGATCCGGGTGACGCT
GCGAACGGACGTGAAGAATGTGCGAGACCCAGGGTCGGCGCCGCTGCGTTTCCCGGAACCACGCCCAGAG
CAGCCGCGTCCCTGCGCAAACCCAGGGCTGCCTTGGAAAAGGCGCAACCCCAACCCCGTGGAATTCGATA
TCAAGCTTCTCGAGGGTAGGCGTGTACGGTGGGAGGCCTATATAAGCAGAGCTCGTTTAGTGAACCGTCA
GATCGCCTGGAGACGCCATCCACGCTGTTTTGACCTCCATAGAAGACACCGGGACCGATCCAGCCTCCGC
GGAATTCACC
