>Addgene plasmid #85892 | AB.pCCL.sin.cPPT.GFP.miR-218-1-3p.sensor.PGK.dNGFR.WPRE | depositor partial sequence | sequence record 167383 | AB.pCCL.sin.cPPT.GFP.miR-218-1-3p.sensor.PGK.dNGFR.WPRE sequence 852 bps
ATCGATCACGAGACTAGCCTCGAGAGATCTGATCATAATCAGCCATACCACATTTGTAGAGGTTTTACTT
GCTTTAAAAAACCTCCCACACCTCCCCCTGAACCTGAAACATAAAATGAATGCAATTGTTGTTGTTAACT
TGTTTATTGCAGCTTATAATGGTTACAAATAAGGCAATAGCATCACAAATTTCACAAATAAGGCATTTTT
TTCACTGCATTCTAGTTTTGGTTTGTCCAAACTCATCAATGTATCTTATCATGTCTGGATCTCAAATCCC
TCGGAAGCTGCGCCTGTCATCGAATTCCTGCAGCCCGGTGCATGACTAAGCTAGTACCGGTATGGTTCCG
TCAAGCACCATGGATGGTTCCGTCAAGCACCATGGATGGTTCCGTCAAGCACCATGGATGGTTCCGTCAA
GCACCATGGATGGTTCCGTCAAGCACCATGGATGGTTCCGTCAAGCACCATGGGCTACGTCGACCAGTAC
TCCCCAGTTAAGGTCGGCTAGCTCAGTTAGCCTCCCCCATCTCTCGACGCGGCCGCTTTACTTGTACAGC
TCGTCCATGCCGAGAGTGATCCCGGCGGCGGTCACGAACTCCAGCAGGACCATGTGATCGCGCTTCTCGT
TGGGGTCTTTGCTCAGGGCGGACTGGGTGCTCAGGTAGTGGTTGTCGGGCAGCAGCACGGGGCCGTCGCC
GATGGGGGTGTTCTGCTGGTAGTGGTCGGCGAGCTGCACGCTGCCGTCCTCGATGTTGTGGCGGATCTTG
AAGTTCACCTTGATGCCGTTCTTCTGCTTGTCGGCCATGATATAGACGTTGTGGCTGTTGTAGTTGTACT
CCAGCTTGTGCC
